>Addgene plasmid #122731 | pAC10004_pLX-NpuDnaE(C)-Hygro(90-341)-IRES-mCherry | depositor full sequence | sequence record 234233 | pAC10004_pLX-NpuDnaE(C)-Hygro(90-341)-IRES-mCherry sequence 9516 bps
CCCGGGGTTATTAATAGTAATCAATTACGGGGTCATTAGTTCATAGCCCATATATGGAGTTCCGCGTTAC
ATAACTTACGGTAAATGGCCCGCCTGGCTGACCGCCCAACGACCCCCGCCCATTGACGTCAATAATGACG
TATGTTCCCATAGTAACGCCAATAGGGACTTTCCATTGACGTCAATGGGTGGAGTATTTACGGTAAACTG
CCCACTTGGCAGTACATCAAGTGTATCATATGCCAAGTACGCCCCCTATTGACGTCAATGACGGTAAATG
GCCCGCCTGGCATTATGCCCAGTACATGACCTTATGGGACTTTCCTACTTGGCAGTACATCTACGTATTA
GTCATCGCTATTACCATGGTGATGCGGTTTTGGCAGTACATCAATGGGCGTGGATAGCGGTTTGACTCAC
GGGGATTTCCAAGTCTCCACCCCATTGACGTCAATGGGAGTTTGTTTTGGCACCAAAATCAACGGGACTT
TCCAAAATGTCGTAACAACTCCGCCCCATTGACGCAAATGGGCGGTAGGCGTGTACGGTGGGAGGTCTAT
ATAAGCAGAGCTCTCTGGCTAACTGTCGGGATCAACAAGTTTGTACAAAAAAGCAGGCTCCGAATTCACC
GGTGCCGCCACCATGATTAAGATCGCTACGCGGAAGTACCTGGGGAAACAGAACGTCTACGACATAGGTG
TGGAGCGCGATCACAACTTTGCTCTGAAAAATGGATTTATCGCCAGCAACTGCATCTCCCGCCGTGCACA
GGGTGTCACGTTGCAAGACCTGCCTGAAACCGAACTGCCCGCTGTTCTGCAGCCGGTCGCGGAGGCCATG
GATGCGATCGCTGCGGCCGATCTTAGCCAGACGAGCGGGTTCGGCCCATTCGGACCGCAAGGAATCGGTC
AATACACTACATGGCGTGATTTCATATGCGCGATTGCTGATCCCCATGTGTATCACTGGCAAACTGTGAT
GGACGACACCGTCAGTGCGTCCGTCGCGCAGGCTCTCGATGAGCTGATGCTTTGGGCCGAGGACTGCCCC
GAAGTCCGGCACCTCGTGCACGCGGATTTCGGCTCCAACAATGTCCTGACGGACAATGGCCGCATAACAG
CGGTCATTGACTGGAGCGAGGCGATGTTCGGGGATTCCCAATACGAGGTCGCCAACATCTTCTTCTGGAG
GCCGTGGTTGGCTTGTATGGAGCAGCAGACGCGCTACTTCGAGCGGAGGCATCCGGAGCTTGCAGGATCG
CCGCGGCTCCGGGCGTATATGCTCCGCATTGGTCTTGACCAACTCTATCAGAGCTTGGTTGACGGCAATT
TCGATGATGCAGCTTGGGCGCAGGGTCGATGCGACGCAATCGTCCGATCCGGAGCCGGGACTGTCGGGCG
TACACAAATCGCCCGCAGAAGCGCGGCCGTCTGGACCGATGGCTGTGTAGAAGTACTCGCCGATAGTGGA
AACCGACGCCCCAGCACTCGTCCGAGGGCAAAGGAATAGTTAATTAAGAATTCGACCCAGCTTTCTTGTA
CAAAGTGGTTGGTAAGCCTATCCCTAACCCTCTCCTCGGTCTCGATTCTACGTAGTAATGAGCTAGCAGT
CTCGAGGTTAACGAATTCCGCCCCCCCCCTAACGTTACTGGCCGAAGCCGCTTGGAATAAGGCCGGTGTG
CGCTTGTCTATATGTTATTTTCCACCATATTGCCGTCTTTTGGCAATGTGAGGGCCCGGAAACCTGGCCC
TGTCTTCTTGACGAGCATTCCTAGGGGTCTTTCCCCTCTCGCCAAAGGAATGCAAGGTCTGTTGAATGTC
GTGAAGGAAGCAGTTCCTCTGGAAGCTTCTTGAAGACAAACAACGTCTGTAGCGACCCTTTGCAGGCAGC
GGAACCCCCCACCTGGCGACAGGTGCCCCTGCGGCCAAAAGCCACGTGTATAAGATACACCTGCAAAGGC
GGCACAACCCCAGTGCCACGTTGTGAGTTGGATAGTTGTGGAAAGAGTCAAATGGCTCTCCTCAAGCGTA
TTCAACAAGGGGCTGAAGGATGCCCAGAAGGTACCCCATTGTATGGGATCTGATCTGGGGCCTCGGTGCA
CATGCTTTACATGTGTTTAGTCGAGGTTAAAAAAACGTCTAGGCCCCCCGAACCACGGGGACGTGGTTTT
CCTTTGAAAAACACGATAATACCATGGTGAGCAAGGGCGAGGAGGATAACATGGCCATCATCAAGGAGTT
CATGCGCTTCAAGGTGCACATGGAGGGCTCCGTGAACGGCCACGAGTTCGAGATCGAGGGCGAGGGCGAG
GGCCGCCCCTACGAGGGCACCCAGACCGCCAAGCTGAAGGTGACCAAGGGTGGCCCCCTGCCCTTCGCCT
GGGACATCCTGTCCCCTCAGTTCATGTACGGCTCCAAGGCCTACGTGAAGCACCCCGCCGACATCCCCGA
CTACTTGAAGCTGTCCTTCCCCGAGGGCTTCAAGTGGGAGCGCGTGATGAACTTCGAGGACGGCGGCGTG
GTGACCGTGACCCAGGACTCCTCCCTGCAGGACGGCGAGTTCATCTACAAGGTGAAGCTGCGCGGCACCA
ACTTCCCCTCCGACGGCCCCGTAATGCAGAAGAAGACCATGGGCTGGGAGGCCTCCTCCGAGCGGATGTA
CCCCGAGGACGGCGCCCTGAAGGGCGAGATCAAGCAGAGGCTGAAGCTGAAGGACGGCGGCCACTACGAC
GCTGAGGTCAAGACCACCTACAAGGCCAAGAAGCCCGTGCAGCTGCCCGGCGCCTACAACGTCAACATCA
AGTTGGACATCACCTCCCACAACGAGGACTACACCATCGTGGAACAGTACGAACGCGCCGAGGGCCGCCA
CTCCACCGGCGGCATGGACGAGCTGTACAAGTAACACCGGTGGCGCGTTAAGTCGACAATCAACCTCTGG
ATTACAAAATTTGTGAAAGATTGACTGGTATTCTTAACTATGTTGCTCCTTTTACGCTATGTGGATACGC
TGCTTTAATGCCTTTGTATCATGCTATTGCTTCCCGTATGGCTTTCATTTTCTCCTCCTTGTATAAATCC
TGGTTGCTGTCTCTTTATGAGGAGTTGTGGCCCGTTGTCAGGCAACGTGGCGTGGTGTGCACTGTGTTTG
CTGACGCAACCCCCACTGGTTGGGGCATTGCCACCACCTGTCAGCTCCTTTCCGGGACTTTCGCTTTCCC
CCTCCCTATTGCCACGGCGGAACTCATCGCCGCCTGCCTTGCCCGCTGCTGGACAGGGGCTCGGCTGTTG
GGCACTGACAATTCCGTGGTGTTGTCGGGGAAATCATCGTCCTTTCCTTGGCTGCTCGCCTGTGTTGCCA
CCTGGATTCTGCGCGGGACGTCCTTCTGCTACGTCCCTTCGGCCCTCAATCCAGCGGACCTTCCTTCCCG
CGGCCTGCTGCCGGCTCTGCGGCCTCTTCCGCGTCTTCGCCTTCGCCCTCAGACGAGTCGGATCTCCCTT
TGGGCCGCCTCCCCGCGTCGACTTTAAGACCAATGACTTACAAGGCAGCTGTAGATCTTAGCCACTTTTT
AAAAGAAAAGGGGGGACTGGAAGGGCTAATTCACTCCCAACGAAGACAAGATCTGCTTTTTGCTTGTACT
GGGTCTCTCTGGTTAGACCAGATCTGAGCCTGGGAGCTCTCTGGCTAACTAGGGAACCCACTGCTTAAGC
CTCAATAAAGCTTGCCTTGAGTGCTTCAAGTAGTGTGTGCCCGTCTGTTGTGTGACTCTGGTAACTAGAG
ATCCCTCAGACCCTTTTAGTCAGTGTGGAAAATCTCTAGCAGTACGTATAGTAGTTCATGTCATCTTATT
ATTCAGTATTTATAACTTGCAAAGAAATGAATATCAGAGAGTGAGAGGAACTTGTTTATTGCAGCTTATA
ATGGTTACAAATAAAGCAATAGCATCACAAATTTCACAAATAAAGCATTTTTTTCACTGCATTCTAGTTG
TGGTTTGTCCAAACTCATCAATGTATCTTATCATGTCTGGCTCTAGCTATCCCGCCCCTAACTCCGCCCA
TCCCGCCCCTAACTCCGCCCAGTTCCGCCCATTCTCCGCCCCATGGCTGACTAATTTTTTTTATTTATGC
AGAGGCCGAGGCCGCCTCGGCCTCTGAGCTATTCCAGAAGTAGTGAGGAGGCTTTTTTGGAGGCCTAGGG
ACGTACCCAATTCGCCCTATAGTGAGTCGTATTACGCGCGCTCACTGGCCGTCGTTTTACAACGTCGTGA
CTGGGAAAACCCTGGCGTTACCCAACTTAATCGCCTTGCAGCACATCCCCCTTTCGCCAGCTGGCGTAAT
AGCGAAGAGGCCCGCACCGATCGCCCTTCCCAACAGTTGCGCAGCCTGAATGGCGAATGGG
[124 nt withheld, positions 4402-4525]
C
[91 nt withheld, positions 4527-4617]
A
[49 nt withheld, positions 4619-4667]
CCTTTGACGTTGGAGTCCACGTTCTTT
[37 nt withheld, positions 4695-4731]
ACCCTATCTCGGTCTATTCTTTTGATTTATAAGGGATTTTGCCGATTTCGGCCTATTGGTTAAAAAATGA
GCTGATTTAACAAAAATTTAACGCGAATTTTAACAAAATATTAACGCTTACAATTTAGGTGGCACTTTTC
GGGGAAATGTGCGCGGAACCCCTATTTGTTTATTTTTCTAAATACATTCAAATATGTATCCGCTCATGAG
ACAATAACCCTGATAAATGCTTCAATAATATTGAAAAAGGAAGAGTATGAGTATTCAACATTTCCGTGTC
GCCCTTATTCCCTTTTTTGCGGCATTTTGCCTTCCTGTTTTTGCTCACCCAGAAACGCTGGTGAAAGTAA
AAGATGCTGAAGATCAGTTGGGTGCACGAGTGGGTTACATCGAACTGGATCTCAACAGCGGTAAGATCCT
TGAGAGTTTTCGCCCCGAAGAACGTTTTCCAATGATGAGCACTTTTAAAGTTCTGCTATGTGGCGCGGTA
TTATCCCGTATTGACGCCGGGCAAGAGCAACTCGGTCGCCGCATACACTATTCTCAGAATGACTTGGTTG
AGTACTCACCAGTCACAGAAAAGCATCTTACGGATGGCATGACAGTAAGAGAATTATGCAGTGCTGCCAT
AACCATGAGTGATAACACTGCGGCCAACTTACTTCTGACAACGATCGGAGGACCGAAGGAGCTAACCGCT
TTTTTGCACAACATGGGGGATCATGTAACTCGCCTTGATCGTTGGGAACCGGAGCTGAATGAAGCCATAC
CAAACGACGAGCGTGACACCACGATGCCTGTAGCAATGGCAACAACGTTGCGCAAACTATTAACTGGCGA
ACTACTTACTCTAGCTTCCCGGCAACAATTAATAGACTGGATGGAGGCGGATAAAGTTGCAGGACCACTT
CTGCGCTCGGCCCTTCCGGCTGGCTGGTTTATTGCTGATAAATCTGGAGCCGGTGAGCGTGGGTCTCGCG
GTATCATTGCAGCACTGGGGCCAGATGGTAAGCCCTCCCGTATCGTAGTTATCTACACGACGGGGAGTCA
GGCAACTATGGATGAACGAAATAGACAGATCGCTGAGATAGGTGCCTCACTGATTAAGCATTGGTAACTG
TCAGACCAAGTTTACTCATATATACTTTAGATTGATTTAAAACTTCATTTTTAATTTAAAAGGATCTAGG
TGAAGATCCTTTTTGATAATCTCATGACCAAAATCCCTTAACGTGAGTTTTCGTTCCACTGAGCGTCAGA
CCCCGTAGAAAAGATCAAAGGATCTTCTTGAGATCCTTTTTTTCTGCGCGTAATCTGCTGCTTGCAAACA
AAAAAACCACCGCTACCAGCGGTGGTTTGTTTGCCGGATCAAGAGCTACCAACTCTTTTTCCGAAGGTAA
CTGGCTTCAGCAGAGCGCAGATACCAAATACTGTTCTTCTAGTGTAGCCGTAGTTAGGCCACCACTTCAA
GAACTCTGTAGCACCGCCTACATACCTCGCTCTGCTAATCCTGTTACCAGTGGCTGCTGCCAGTGGCGAT
AAGTCGTGTCTTACCGGGTTGGACTCAAGACGATAGTTACCGGATAAGGCGCAGCGGTCGGGCTGAACGG
GGGGTTCGTGCACACAGCCCAGCTTGGAGCGAACGACCTACACCGAACTGAGATACCTACAGCGTGAGCT
ATGAGAAAGCGCCACGCTTCCCGAAGGGAGAAAGGCGGACAGGTATCCGGTAAGCGGCAGGGTCGGAACA
GGAGAGCGCACGAGGGAGCTTCCAGGGGGAAACGCCTGGTATCTTTATAGTCCTGTCGGGTTTCGCCACC
TCTGACTTGAGCGTCGATTTTTGTGATGCTCGTCAGGGGGGCGGAGCCTATGGAAAAACGCCAGCAACGC
GGCCTTTTTACGGTTCCTGGCCTTTTGCTGGCCTTTTGCTCACATGTTCTTTCCTGCGTTATCCCCTGAT
TCTGTGGATAACCGTATTACCGCCTTTGAGTGAGCTGATACCGCTCGCCGCAGCCGAACGACCGAGCGCA
GCGAGTCAGTGAGCGAGGAAGCGGAAGAGCGCCCAATACGCAAACCGCCTCTCCCCGCGCGTTGGCCGAT
TCATTAATGCAGCTGGCACGACAGGTTTCCCGACTGGAAAGCGGGCAGTGAGCGCAACGCAATTAATGTG
AGTTAGCTCACTCATTAGGCACCCCAGGCTTTACACTTTATGCTTCCGGCTCGTATGTTGTGTGGAATTG
TGAGCGGATAACAATTTCACACAGGAAACAGCTATGACCATGATTACGCCAAGCGCGCAATTAACCCTCA
CTAAAGGGAACAAAAGCTGGAGCTGCAAGCTTAATGTAGTCTTATGCAATACTCTTGTAGTCTTGCAACA
TGGTAACGATGAGTTAGCAACATGCCTTACAAGGAGAGAAAAAGCACCGTGCATGCCGATTGGTGGAAGT
AAGGTGGTACGATCGTGCCTTATTAGGAAGGCAACAGACGGGTCTGACATGGATTGGACGAACCACTGAA
TTGCCGCATTGCAGAGATATTGTATTTAAGTGCCTAGCTCGATACATAAACGGGTCTCTCTGGTTAGACC
AGATCTGAGCCTGGGAGCTCTCTGGCTAACTAGGGAACCCACTGCTTAAGCCTCAATAAAGCTTGCCTTG
AGTGCTTCAAGTAGTGTGTGCCCGTCTGTTGTGTGACTCTGGTAACTAGAGATCCCTCAGACCCTTTTAG
TCAGTGTGGAAAATCTCTAGCAGTGGCGCCCGAACAGGGACTTGAAAGCGAAAGGGAAACCAGAGGAGCT
CTCTCGACGCAGGACTCGGCTTGCTGAAGCGCGCACGGCAAGAGGCGAGGGGCGGCGACTGGTGAGTACG
CCAAAAATTTTGACTAGCGGAGGCTAGAAGGAGAGAGATGGGTGCGAGAGCGTCAGTATTAAGCGGGGGA
GAATTAGATCGCGATGGGAAAAAATTCGGTTAAGGCCAGGGGGAAAGAAAAAATATAAATTAAAACATAT
AGTATGGGCAAGCAGGGAGCTAGAACGATTCGCAGTTAATCCTGGCCTGTTAGAAACATCAGAAGGCTGT
AGACAAATACTGGGACAGCTACAACCATCCCTTCAGACAGGATCAGAAGAACTTAGATCATTATATAATA
CAGTAGCAACCCTCTATTGTGTGCATCAAAGGATAGAGATAAAAGACACCAAGGAAGCTTTAGACAAGAT
AGAGGAAGAGCAAAACAAAAGTAAGACCACCGCACAGCAAGCGGCCGCTGATCTTCAGACCTGGAGGAGG
AGATATGAGGGACAATTGGAGAAGTGAATTATATAAATATAAAGTAGTAAAAATTGAACCATTAGGAGTA
GCACCCACCAAGGCAAAGAGAAGAGTGGTGCAGAGAGAAAAAAGAGCAGTGGGAATAGGAGCTTTGTTCC
TTGGGTTCTTGGGAGCAGCAGGAAGCACTATGGGCGCAGCGTCAATGACGCTGACGGTACAGGCCAGACA
ATTATTGTCTGGTATAGTGCAGCAGCAGAACAATTTGCTGAGGGCTATTGAGGCGCAACAGCATCTGTTG
CAACTCACAGTCTGGGGCATCAAGCAGCTCCAGGCAAGAATCCTGGCTGTGGAAAGATACCTAAAGGATC
AACAGCTCCTGGGGATTTGGGGTTGCTCTGGAAAACTCATTTGCACCACTGCTGTGCCTTGGAATGCTAG
TTGGAGTAATAAATCTCTGGAACAGATTTGGAATCACACGACCTGGATGGAGTGGGACAGAGAAATTAAC
AATTACACAAGCTTAATACACTCCTTAATTGAAGAATCGCAAAACCAGCAAGAAAAGAATGAACAAGAAT
TATTGGAATTAGATAAATGGGCAAGTTTGTGGAATTGGTTTAACATAACAAATTGGCTGTGGTATATAAA
ATTATTCATAATGATAGTAGGAGGCTTGGTAGGTTTAAGAATAGTTTTTGCTGTACTTTCTATAGTGAAT
AGAGTTAGGCAGGGATATTCACCATTATCGTTTCAGACCCACCTCCCAACCCCGAGGGGACCCTTGCGCC
TTTTCCAAGGCAGCCCTGGGTTTGCGCAGGGACGCGGCTGCTCTGGGCGTGGTTCCGGGAAACGCAGCGG
CGCCGACCCTGGGTCTCGCACATTCTTCACGTCCGTTCGCAGCGTCACCCGGATCTTCGCCGCTACCCTT
GTGGGCCCCCCGGCGACGCTTCCTGCTCCGCCCCTAAGTCGGGAAGGTTCCTTGCGGTTCGCGGCGTGCC
GGACGTGACAAACGGAAGCCGCACGTCTCACTAGTACCCTCGCAGACGGACAGCGCCAGGGAGCAATGGC
AGCGCGCCGACCGCGATGGGCTGTGGCCAATAGCGGCTGCTCAGCAGGGCGCGCCGAGAGCAGCGGCCGG
GAAGGGGCGGTGCGGGAGGCGGGGTGTGGGGCGGTAGTGTGGGCCCTGTTCCTGCCCGCGCGGTGTTCCG
CATTCTGCAAGCCTCCGGAGCGCACGTCGGCAGTCGGCTCCCTCGTTGACCGAATCACCGACCTCTCTCC
CCAGGGGGTACCCAGCTGTCTAGAGAATTCTAGATCTTGAGACAAATGGCAGTATTCATCCACAATTTTA
AAAGAAAAGGGGGGATTGGGGGGTACAGTGCAGGGGAAAGAATAGTAGACATAATAGCAACAGACATACA
AACTAAAGAATTACAAAAACAAATTACAAAAATTCAAAATTTTCGGGTTTATTACAGGGACAGCAGAGAT
CCACTTTGGCGCCGGCTCGAGGGGG
Features (pLannotate 1.2.2; 32 found; start..end, strand, type, name):
     65..368     +  enhancer       CMV enhancer: human cytomegalovirus immediate early enhancer
    369..572     +  promoter       CMV promoter: human cytomegalovirus (CMV) immediate early promoter
    595..619     +  protein_bind   attB1: mutant version of attB; recombination site for the Gateway® BP reaction BP Clonase™
    751..1509    +  CDS            HygR (fragment): aminoglycoside phosphotransferase from E. coli confers resistance to hygromycin
   1525..1549    -  protein_bind   attB2: mutant version of attB; recombination site for the Gateway® BP reaction BP Clonase™
   1551..1592    +  CDS            V5 tag: epitope tag from simian virus 5
   1631..2191    +  misc_feature   IRES: internal ribosome entry site (IRES) of the encephalomyocarditis virus (EMCV)
   2194..2901    +  CDS            mCherry: mCherry is a basic (constitutively fluorescent) red fluorescent protein published in 2004, derived from Discosoma sp.. It is reported to be a very rapidly-maturing monomer with low acid sensitivity.
   2928..3516    +  misc_feature   WPRE: woodchuck hepatitis virus posttranscriptional regulatory element
   3567..3586    +  misc_feature   cPPT/CTS (fragment): central polypurine tract and central termination sequence of HIV-1
   3588..3821    +  LTR            3' LTR (ΔU3): self-inactivating 3' long terminal repeat (LTR) from HIV-1
   3899..4020    +  polyA_signal   SV40 poly(A) signal: SV40 polyadenylation signal
   4060..4195    +  rep_origin     SV40 ori: SV40 origin of replication
   4216..4234    -  promoter       T7 promoter: promoter for bacteriophage T7 RNA polymerase
   4242..4397    +  CDS            lacZα (fragment): LacZα fragment of β-galactosidase; lacZ fragment
   4402..4830    +  rep_origin     f1 ori (sequence partly withheld): f1 bacteriophage origin of replication; arrow indicates direction of (+) strand synthesis
   4883..4987    +  promoter       AmpR promoter: bla
   4988..5848    +  CDS            AmpR: β-lactamase; bla; confers resistance to ampicillin, carbenicillin, and related antibiotics
   6019..6607    +  rep_origin     ori: high-copy-number ColE1/pMB1/pBR322/pUC origin of replication
   6790..6882    +  CDS            lacI (fragment): lac repressor; lacI; The lac repressor binds to the lac operator to inhibit transcription in E. coli. This inhibition can be relieved by adding lactose or isopropyl-β-D-thiogalactopyranoside (IPTG).
   6895..6916    +  protein_bind   CAP binding site: CAP binding activates transcription in the presence of cAMP. E. coli catabolite activator protein
   6931..6961    +  promoter       lac promoter: promoter for the E. coli lac operon
   6969..6985    +  protein_bind   lac operator: The lac repressor binds to the lac operator to inhibit transcription in E. coli. This inhibition can be relieved by adding lactose or isopropyl-β-D-thiogalactopyranoside (IPTG). lac repressor encoded by lacI
   7030..7048    +  promoter       T3 promoter: promoter for bacteriophage T3 RNA polymerase
   7076..7302    +  promoter       RSV promoter: Rous sarcoma virus enhancer/promoter
   7303..7483    +  LTR            5' LTR (truncated): truncated 5' long terminal repeat (LTR) from HIV-1
   7530..7655    +  misc_feature   HIV-1 Ψ: packaging signal of human immunodeficiency virus type 1
   7639..8002    +  CDS            HIV-1 gag (fragment): gag protein from human immunodeficiency virus 1; gag
   8148..8381    +  misc_feature   RRE: The Rev response element (RRE) of HIV-1 allows for Rev-dependent mRNA export from the nucleus to the cytoplasm.
   8758..8784    +  CDS            Rev (fragment): human immunodeficiency virus 1 (HIV-1) Rev protein; rev; enhances nuclear export of unspliced and incompletely spliced viral mRNAs
   8785..9285    +  promoter       hPGK promoter: human phosphoglycerate kinase 1 promoter
   9347..9464    +  misc_feature   cPPT/CTS: central polypurine tract and central termination sequence of HIV-1
