[The description below was written by a language model from this plasmid's Addgene catalogue record and pLannotate feature annotations shown in this document.]
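Description:
pAC10004_pLX-NpuDnaE(C)-Hygro(90-341)-IRES-mCherry is a 9.5 kb third-generation-style, self-inactivating HIV-1 lentiviral vector for mammalian expression. It was made by Gateway cloning into the pLX-DEST-IRES-mCherry destination backbone. It is propagated in E. coli through a high-copy ColE1/pUC origin with ampicillin resistance, and the backbone also carries an f1 origin and an SV40 origin. The viral genome is transcribed from an RSV promoter fused to a truncated 5' LTR. It contains the Ψ packaging signal with a partial gag sequence, the RRE for Rev-dependent export, a cPPT/CTS, a WPRE, and a ΔU3 3' LTR followed by an SV40 polyadenylation signal.

The payload is a bicistronic cassette driven by the CMV enhancer/promoter. Between attB1 and attB2 lies a synthetic open reading frame in which the C-terminal half of the Nostoc punctiforme DnaE split intein is fused to residues 90–341 of hygromycin phosphotransferase. The annotation software recognises only the HygR fragment, so the unannotated stretch upstream of it presumably corresponds to the intein portion. A V5 tag sequence sits just after attB2, although the record does not say whether it is translated in frame. An EMCV IRES then directs translation of mCherry from the same transcript, marking transduced cells in red. An hPGK promoter is also annotated upstream of the cPPT and the CMV cassette; its role is not stated.

This plasmid is one half of a split selectable marker system. The truncated hygromycin fragment would not be expected to confer resistance alone. A functional enzyme is intended to form by protein trans-splicing when a partner vector supplies the complementary N-terminal hygromycin fragment fused to the N-intein. Hygromycin selection should therefore enrich for cells co-transduced with both vectors.
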