Addgene plasmid #122731: pAC10004_pLX-NpuDnaE(C)-Hygro(90-341)-IRES-mCherry
Purpose: Plasmid 4:Lentiviral vector encoding NpuDnaE(C)-Hygro(90-341)and mCherry
Depositing lab: Albert Cheng. Publication: Split Selectable Markers. Jillette N, Du M, Cheng AW. bioRxiv 452979 10.1101/452979.
Backbone
  Vector backbone: pAC10096_pLX-DEST-IRES-mCherry (Addgene# 122816)
  Vector type: Mammalian Expression, Lentiviral
  Selectable markers: NpuDnaE(C)-Hygro(90-341)
Growth in bacteria
  Bacterial resistance: Ampicillin, 100 μg/mL
  Growth temperature: 30°C
  Growth strain: NEB Stable
  Copy number: Unknown
Gene/Insert
  Gene/Insert name: NpuDnaE(C)-Hygro(90-341)
  Species: Synthetic
  Cloning method: Gateway Cloning
  Sequencing primers: 5′ CMV-Forward; 3′ IRES-R
Terms and licenses: Academic/Nonprofit Terms; Industry Terms: Not Available to Industry
Depositor comments: Please visit https://www.biorxiv.org/content/10.1101/452979v2 for BioRxiv preprint.
How to cite: pAC10004_pLX-NpuDnaE(C)-Hygro(90-341)-IRES-mCherry was a gift from Albert Cheng (Addgene plasmid # 122731)
